Addgene plasmid #164530: PD13
Purpose: Expresses HA-Ub noK
Depositing lab: Gregory Pazour. Depositing organization: University of Massachusetts, Worcester. Publication: Ubiquitin links smoothened to intraflagellar transport to regulate Hedgehog signaling. Desai PB, Stuck MW, Lv B, Pazour GJ. J Cell Biol. 2020 Jul 6;219(7). pii: 151798. doi: 10.1083/jcb.201912104. PubMed 32435793.
Backbone
  Vector backbone: Phage lentivirus
  Vector type: Lentiviral
  Selectable markers: Puromycin
Growth in bacteria
  Bacterial resistance: Ampicillin, 100 μg/mL
  Growth temperature: 37°C
  Growth strain: NEB Stable
  Copy number: High Copy
Gene/Insert
  Gene/Insert name: Ubiquitin noK
  Species: M. musculus (mouse)
  Mutation: All seven Lysines of Ubiquitin changed to Arginine
  Promoter: CMV
  Tag / fusion protein: HA (N terminal on insert); Ub noK (C terminal on insert)
  Cloning method: Restriction Enzyme; 5′ cloning site Pac1 (not destroyed); 3′ cloning site Not1 (not destroyed)
Terms and licenses: Academic/Nonprofit Terms; Industry Terms: Not Available to Industry
How to cite: PD13 was a gift from Gregory Pazour (Addgene plasmid # 164530 ; http://n2t.net/addgene:164530 ; RRID:Addgene_164530)
