[The description below was written by a language model from this plasmid's Addgene catalogue record and pLannotate feature annotations shown in this document.]
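Description:
PD13 is a 7.9 kb HIV-1-based lentiviral transfer plasmid built on a pHAGE-type ("Phage lentivirus") backbone for expressing an HA-tagged, lysine-free ubiquitin in mammalian cells. It is propagated in E. coli through a high-copy ColE1/pUC origin with ampicillin selection (β-lactamase). The viral portion carries truncated long terminal repeats flanking the Ψ packaging signal with an adjoining gag fragment, the Rev response element for Rev-dependent nuclear export of the genomic RNA, and the cPPT/CTS. These allow the intervening cassette to be packaged into particles when the structural and regulatory proteins are supplied in trans, and then integrated into target cells. Short nef, Rev, lacI, SV40 and lac promoter/operator fragments in the annotation appear to be backbone remnants rather than functional parts.

The payload is a single bicistronic transcript driven by the CMV immediate-early enhancer and promoter. The first cistron, cloned between PacI and NotI sites, encodes ubiquitin in which all seven lysines are changed to arginine (Ub noK, or K0), with an N-terminal HA epitope according to the catalogue entry; the HA tag itself is not separately annotated in the feature table. The catalogue lists the insert as mouse, whereas the annotation tool matched it to a human ubiquitin-K0 entry. An EMCV IRES follows and drives translation of puromycin N-acetyltransferase, so puromycin resistance is linked to expression of the ubiquitin transcript. A WPRE downstream enhances transcript stability and expression. Because lysine-free ubiquitin can be conjugated to substrates but cannot be extended into lysine-linked polyubiquitin chains, the construct is suited to probing chain requirements and detecting conjugates through HA. The associated study concerns ubiquitin, Smoothened, intraflagellar transport and Hedgehog signalling.
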