Features (pLannotate 1.2.2; 25 found; start..end, strand, type, name):
    377..634     +  LTR            5' LTR (truncated): truncated 5' long terminal repeat (LTR) from HIV-1
    681..806     +  misc_feature   HIV-1 Ψ: packaging signal of human immunodeficiency virus type 1
    790..1128    +  CDS            HIV-1 gag (fragment): gag protein from human immunodeficiency virus 1; gag
   1303..1536    +  misc_feature   RRE: The Rev response element (RRE) of HIV-1 allows for Rev-dependent mRNA export from the nucleus to the cytoplasm.
   1913..2013    +  CDS            Rev (fragment): human immunodeficiency virus 1 (HIV-1) Rev protein; rev; enhances nuclear export of unspliced and incompletely spliced viral mRNAs
   2061..2178    +  misc_feature   cPPT/CTS: central polypurine tract and central termination sequence of HIV-1
   2230..2533    +  enhancer       CMV enhancer: human cytomegalovirus immediate early enhancer
   2534..2737    +  promoter       CMV promoter: human cytomegalovirus (CMV) immediate early promoter
   2883..3110    +  CDS            ubiquitin-K0: human ubiquitin variant in which all of the lysines have been mutated to arginine also known as ubiquitin-KO
   3139..3724    +  misc_feature   IRES2: internal ribosome entry site (IRES) of the encephalomyocarditis virus (EMCV)
   3734..4333    +  CDS            PuroR: puromycin N-acetyltransferase; pac from Streptomyces alboniger; confers resistance to puromycin
   4347..4935    +  misc_feature   WPRE: woodchuck hepatitis virus posttranscriptional regulatory element
   4930..5040    +  CDS            nef (fragment): NEF_SIVS4 - Experimental evidence at protein level: Swiss-Prot protein existence level 1. Interferes with TCR signaling from the cell membrane. Interacts with CD247/TCRZ (TCR zeta chain) and exert potent down- regulation of cell surface TCR/CD3 complexes. From Simian immunodeficiency virus (isolate F236/smH4) (SIV-sm) (Simian immunodeficiency virus sooty mangabey monkey).
   5083..5263    +  LTR            5' LTR (truncated): truncated 5' long terminal repeat (LTR) from HIV-1
   5396..5500    +  promoter       AmpR promoter: bla
   5501..6361    +  CDS            AmpR: β-lactamase; bla; confers resistance to ampicillin, carbenicillin, and related antibiotics
   6532..7120    +  rep_origin     ori: high-copy-number ColE1/pMB1/pBR322/pUC origin of replication
   7303..7357    +  CDS            lacI (fragment): lac repressor; lacI; The lac repressor binds to the lac operator to inhibit transcription in E. coli. This inhibition can be relieved by adding lactose or isopropyl-β-D-thiogalactopyranoside (IPTG).
   7363..7456    +  rep_origin     SV40 ori (fragment): SV40 origin of replication
   7481..7518    +  CDS            lacI (fragment): lac repressor; lacI; The lac repressor binds to the lac operator to inhibit transcription in E. coli. This inhibition can be relieved by adding lactose or isopropyl-β-D-thiogalactopyranoside (IPTG).
   7531..7552    +  protein_bind   CAP binding site: CAP binding activates transcription in the presence of cAMP. E. coli catabolite activator protein
   7567..7597    +  promoter       lac promoter: promoter for the E. coli lac operon
   7605..7621    +  protein_bind   lac operator: The lac repressor binds to the lac operator to inhibit transcription in E. coli. This inhibition can be relieved by adding lactose or isopropyl-β-D-thiogalactopyranoside (IPTG). lac repressor encoded by lacI
   7655..7738    +  polyA_signal   SV40 poly(A) signal (fragment): SV40 polyadenylation signal
   7905..329     +  CDS            nef (fragment) (across the origin): NEF_HV1BR - Experimental evidence at protein level: Swiss-Prot protein existence level 1. Extracellular Nef protein targets CD4(+) T-lymphocytes for apoptosis by interacting with CXCR4 surface receptors (PubMed:14990729). From Human immunodeficiency virus type 1 group M subtype B (isolate BRU/LAI) (HIV-1).
>Addgene plasmid #164530 | PD13 | addgene full sequence | sequence record 325326 | Addgene NGS Result
TGGAAGGGCTAATTCACTCCCAAAGAAGACAAGATATCCTTGATCTGTGGATCTACCACACACAAGGCTA
CTTCCCTGATTAGCAGAACTACACACCAGGGCCAGGGGTCAGATATCCACTGACCTTTGGATGGTGCTAC
AAGCTAGTACCAGTTGAGCCAGATAAGGTAGAAGAGGCCAATAAAGGAGAGAACACCAGCTTGTTACACC
CTGTGAGCCTGCATGGGATGGATGACCCGGAGAGAGAAGTGTTAGAGTGGAGGTTTGACAGCCGCCTAGC
ATTTCATCACGTGGCCCGAGAGCTGCATCCGGAGTACTTCAAGAACTGCTGATATCGAGCTTGCTACAAG
GGACTTTCCGCTGGGGACTTTCCAGGGAGGCGTGGCCTGGGCGGGACTGGGGAGTGGCGAGCCCTCAGAT
CCTGCATATAAGCAGCTGCTTTTTGCCTGTACTGGGTCTCTCTGGTTAGACCAGATCTGAGCCTGGGAGC
TCTCTGGCTAACTAGGGAACCCACTGCTTAAGCCTCAATAAAGCTTGCCTTGAGTGCTTCAAGTAGTGTG
TGCCCGTCTGTTGTGTGACTCTGGTAACTAGAGATCCCTCAGACCCTTTTAGTCAGTGTGGAAAATCTCT
AGCAGTGGCGCCCGAACAGGGACTTGAAAGCGAAAGGGAAACCAGAGGAGCTCTCTCGACGCAGGACTCG
GCTTGCTGAAGCGCGCACGGCAAGAGGCGAGGGGCGGCGACTGCAGAGTACGCCAAAAATTTTGACTAGC
GGAGGCTAGAAGGAGAGAGATGGGTGCGAGAGCGTCAGTATTAAGCGGGGGAGAATTAGATCGCGATGGG
AAAAAATTCGGTTAAGGCCAGGGGGAAAGAAAAAATATAAATTAAAACATATAGTATGGGCAAGCAGGGA
GCTAGAACGATTCGCAGTTAATCCTGGCCTGTTAGAAACATCAGAAGGCTGTAGACAAATACTGGGACAG
CTACAACCATCCCTTCAGACAGGATCAGAAGAACTTAGATCATTATATAATACAGTAGCAACCCTCTATT
GTGTGCATCAAAGGATAGAGATAAAAGACACCAAGGAAGCTTTAGACAAGATAGAGGAAGAGCAAAACAA
AAGTAAGACCACCGCACAGCAAGCGGCCGGCCGCTGATCTTCAGACCTGGAGGAGGAGATATGAGGGACA
ATTGGAGAAGTGAATTATATAAATATAAAGTAGTAAAAATTGAACCATTAGGAGTAGCACCCACCAAGGC
AAAGAGAAGAGTGGTGCAGAGAGAAAAAAGAGCAGTGGGAATAGGAGCTTTGTTCCTTGGGTTCTTGGGA
GCAGCAGGAAGCACTATGGGCGCAGCGTCAATGACGCTGACGGTACAGGCCAGACAATTATTGTCTGGTA
TAGTGCAGCAGCAGAACAATTTGCTGAGGGCTATTGAGGCGCAACAGCATCTGTTGCAACTCACAGTCTG
GGGCATCAAGCAGCTCCAGGCAAGAATCCTGGCTGTGGAAAGATACCTAAAGGATCAACAGCTCCTGGGG
ATTTGGGGTTGCTCTGGAAAACTCATTTGCACCACTGCTGTGCCTTGGAATGCTAGTTGGAGTAATAAAT
CTCTGGAACAGATTTGGAATCACACGACCTGGATGGAGTGGGACAGAGAAATTAACAATTACACAAGCTT
AATACACTCCTTAATTGAAGAATCGCAAAACCAGCAAGAAAAGAATGAACAAGAATTATTGGAATTAGAT
AAATGGGCAAGTTTGTGGAATTGGTTTAACATAACAAATTGGCTGTGGTATATAAAATTATTCATAATGA
TAGTAGGAGGCTTGGTAGGTTTAAGAATAGTTTTTGCTGTACTTTCTATAGTGAATAGAGTTAGGCAGGG
ATATTCACCATTATCGTTTCAGACCCACCTCCCAACCCCGAGGGGACCCGACAGGCCCGAAGGAATAGAA
GAAGAAGGTGGAGAGAGAGACAGAGACAGATCCATTCGATTAGTGAACGGATCTCGACGGTATCGCCGAA
TTCTCAACAATAGGCAGTATTCATCCACAATTTTAAAAGAAAAGGGGGGATTGGGGGGTACAGTGCAGGG
GAAAGAATAGTAGACATAATAGCAACAGACATACAAACTAAAGAATTACAAAAACAAATTACAAAAATTC
AAAATTTTCGGGTTTATTACTCGGACAGCAGAGATCCAGTTTGGACTAGTGGAGTTCCGCGTTACATAAC
TTACGCAAAATGGCCCGCCTGGCTGACCGCCCAACGACCCCCGCCCATTGACGTCAATAATGACCAATGT
TCCCATAGTAACGCCAATAGGGACTTTCCATTGACGTCAATGGGTGGAGTATTTACGCAAAACTGCCCAC
TTGGCAGTACATCAAGTGTATCATTTGCCAACAACGCCCCCTATTGACGTCAATGACGCAAAATGGCCCG
CCTGGCATTATGCCCAGTACATGACCTTATGGGACTTTCCTACTTGGCAGTACATCTACGTATTAGTCAT
CGCTATTACCATGGTGATGCGGTTTTGGCAGTACATCAATGGGCGTGGATAGCGGTTTGACTCACGGGGA
TTTCCAAGTCTCCACCCCATTGACGTCAATGGGAGTTTGTTTTGGCACCAAAATCAACGGGACTTTCCAA
AATGTCGTAACAACTCCGCCCCATTGACGCAAATGGGCGGTAGGCGTGTACGGTGGGAGGTCTATATAAG
CAGAGCTCGTTTAGTGAACCGTCAGATCGCCTGGAGACGCCATCCACGCTGTTTTGACCTCCATTCAAGA
CACCGGCGGCCTTAATTAAATGGGCTACCCCTATGATGTGCCTGACTACGCAGATCTCAATGGTGGTGGT
GGTGGGTCGACCATGCAGATCTTCGTCAGAACGTTAACCGGTAGAACCATAACTCTAGAAGTTGAACCAT
CCGATACCATCGAAAACGTTAGAGCTAGAATTCAAGACAGAGAAGGCATTCCACCTGATCAACAAAGATT
GATCTTTGCCGGTAGACAGCTCGAGGACGGTAGAACGCTGTCTGATTACAACATTCAGAGAGAGTCGACC
TTACATCTTGTCTTAAGACTAAGAGGTGGTTGAGCGGCCGCTAAGTAAGTAAGATCCGCCCCTCTCCCTC
CCCCCCCCTAACGTTACTGGCCGAAGCCGCTTGGAATAAGGCCGGTGTGCGTTTGTCTATATGTTATTTT
CCACCATATTGCCGTCTTTTGGCAATGTGAGGGCCCGGAAACCTGGCCCTGTCTTCTTGACGAGCATTCC
TAGGGGTCTTTCCCCTCTCGCCAAAGGAATGCAAGGTCTGTTGAATGTCGTGAAGGAAGCAGTTCCTCTG
GAAGCTTCTTGAAGACAAACAACGTCTGTAGCGACCCTTTGCAGGCAGCGGAACCCCCCACCTGGCGACA
GGTGCCTCTGCGGCCAAAAGCCACGTGTATAAGATACACCTGCAAAGGCGGCACAACCCCAGTGCCACGT
TGTGAGTTGGATAGTTGTGGAAAGAGTCAAATGGCTCTCCTCAAGCGTATTCAACAAGGGGCTGAAGGAT
GCCCAGAAGGTACCCCATTGTATGGGATCTGATCTGGGGCCTCGGTACACATGCTTTACATGTGTTTAGT
CGAGGTTAAAAAAACGTCTAGGCCCCCCGAACCACGGGGACGTGGTTTTCCTTTGAAAAACACGATGATA
ATATGGCCACAACCATGGGAACCATGACCGAGTACAAGCCCACGGTGCGCCTCGCCACCCGCGACGACGT
CCCCCGGGCCGTACGCACCCTCGCCGCCGCGTTCGCCGACTACCCCGCCACGCGCCACACCGTCGACCCG
GACCGCCACATCGAGCGGGTCACCGAGCTGCAAGAACTCTTCCTCACGCGCGTCGGGCTCGACATCGGCA
AGGTGTGGGTCGCGGACGACGGCGCCGCGGTGGCGGTCTGGACCACGCCGGAGAGCGTCGAAGCGGGGGC
GGTGTTCGCCGAGATCGGCTCGCGCATGGCCGAGTTGAGCGGTTCCCGGCTGGCCGCGCAGCAACAGATG
GAAGGCCTCCTGGCGCCGCACCGGCCCAAGGAGCCCGCGTGGTTCCTGGCCACCGTCGGCGTCTCGCCCG
ACCACCAGGGCAAGGGTCTGGGCAGCGCCGTCGTGCTCCCCGGAGTGGAGGCGGCCGAGCGCGCTGGGGT
GCCCGCCTTCCTGGAGACCTCCGCGCCCCGCAACCTCCCCTTCTACGAGCGGCTCGGCTTCACCGTCACC
GCCGACGTCGAGGTGCCCGAAGGACCGCGCACCTGGTGCATGACCCGCAAGCCCGGTGCCTGACTCGAGA
GATCCTAATCAACCTCTGGATTACAAAATTTGTGAAAGATTGACTGGTATTCTTAACTATGTTGCTCCTT
TTACGCTATGTGGATACGCTGCTTTAATGCCTTTGTATCATGCTATTGCTTCCCGTATGGCTTTCATTTT
CTCCTCCTTGTATAAATCCTGGTTGCTGTCTCTTTATGAGGAGTTGTGGCCCGTTGTCAGGCAACGTGGC
GTGGTGTGCACTGTGTTTGCTGACGCAACCCCCACTGGTTGGGGCATTGCCACCACCTGTCAGCTCCTTT
CCGGGACTTTCGCTTTCCCCCTCCCTATTGCCACGGCGGAACTCATCGCCGCCTGCCTTGCCCGCTGCTG
GACAGGGGCTCGGCTGTTGGGCACTGACAATTCCGTGGTGTTGTCGGGGAAATCATCGTCCTTTCCTTGG
CTGCTCGCCTGTGTTGCCACCTGGATTCTGCGCGGGACGTCCTTCTGCTACGTCCCTTCGGCCCTCAATC
CAGCGGACCTTCCTTCCCGCGGCCTGCTGCCGGCTCTGCGGCCTCTTCCGCGTCTTCGCCTTCGCCCTCA
GACGAGTCGGATCTCCCTTTGGGCCGCCTCCCCGCCTGGTACCTTTAAGACCAATGACTTACAAGGCAGC
TGTAGATCTTAGCCACTTTTTAAAAGAAAAGGGGGGACTGGAAGGGCTAATTCACTCCCAACGAAGACAA
GATCACCTGCAGGACAGGCGCGCCCTGCTTTTTGCTTGTACTGGGTCTCTCTGGTTAGACCAGATCTGAG
CCTGGGAGCTCTCTGGCTAACTAGGGAACCCACTGCTTAAGCCTCAATAAAGCTTGCCTTGAGTGCTTCA
AGTAGTGTGTGCCCGTCTGTTGTGTGACTCTGGTAACTAGAGATCCCTCAGACCCTTTTAGTCAGTGTGG
AAAATCTCTAGCACCCGGGCGATTAAGGAAAGGGCTAGATCATTCTTGAAGACGAAAGGGCCTCGTGATA
CGCCTATTTTTATAGGTTAATGTCATGATAATAATGGTTTCTTAGACGTCAGGTGGCACTTTTCGGGGAA
ATGTGCGCGGAACCCCTATTTGTTTATTTTTCTAAATACATTCAAATATGTATCCGCTCATGAGACAATA
ACCCTGATAAATGCTTCAATAATATTGAAAAAGGAAGAGTATGAGTATTCAACATTTCCGTGTCGCCCTT
ATTCCCTTTTTTGCGGCATTTTGCCTTCCTGTTTTTGCTCACCCAGAAACGCTGGTGAAAGTAAAAGATG
CTGAAGATCAGTTGGGTGCACGAGTGGGTTACATCGAACTGGATCTCAACAGCGGTAAGATCCTTGAGAG
TTTTCGCCCCGAAGAACGTTTTCCAATGATGAGCACTTTTAAAGTTCTGCTATGTGGCGCGGTATTATCC
CGTGTTGACGCCGGGCAAGAGCAACTCGGTCGCCGCATACACTATTCTCAGAATGACTTGGTTGAGTACT
CACCAGTCACAGAAAAGCATCTTACGGATGGCATGACAGTAAGAGAATTATGCAGTGCTGCCATAACCAT
GAGTGATAACACTGCGGCCAACTTACTTCTGACAACGATCGGAGGACCGAAGGAGCTAACCGCTTTTTTG
CACAACATGGGGGATCATGTAACTCGCCTTGATCGTTGGGAACCGGAGCTGAATGAAGCCATACCAAACG
ACGAGCGTGACACCACGATGCCTGTAGCAATGGCAACAACGTTGCGCAAACTATTAACTGGCGAACTACT
TACTCTAGCTTCCCGGCAACAATTAATAGACTGGATGGAGGCGGATAAAGTTGCAGGACCACTTCTGCGC
TCGGCCCTTCCGGCTGGCTGGTTTATTGCTGATAAATCTGGAGCCGGTGAGCGTGGGTCTCGCGGTATCA
TTGCAGCACTGGGGCCAGATGGTAAGCCCTCCCGTATCGTAGTTATCTACACGACGGGGAGTCAGGCAAC
TATGGATGAACGAAATAGACAGATCGCTGAGATAGGTGCCTCACTGATTAAGCATTGGTAACTGTCAGAC
CAAGTTTACTCATATATACTTTAGATTGATTTAAAACTTCATTTTTAATTTAAAAGGATCTAGGTGAAGA
TCCTTTTTGATAATCTCATGACCAAAATCCCTTAACGTGAGTTTTCGTTCCACTGAGCGTCAGACCCCGT
AGAAAAGATCAAAGGATCTTCTTGAGATCCTTTTTTTCTGCGCGTAATCTGCTGCTTGCAAACAAAAAAA
CCACCGCTACCAGCGGTGGTTTGTTTGCCGGATCAAGAGCTACCAACTCTTTTTCCGAAGGTAACTGGCT
TCAGCAGAGCGCAGATACCAAATACTGTTCTTCTAGTGTAGCCGTAGTTAGGCCACCACTTCAAGAACTC
TGTAGCACCGCCTACATACCTCGCTCTGCTAATCCTGTTACCAGTGGCTGCTGCCAGTGGCGATAAGTCG
TGTCTTACCGGGTTGGACTCAAGACGATAGTTACCGGATAAGGCGCAGCGGTCGGGCTGAACGGGGGGTT
CGTGCACACAGCCCAGCTTGGAGCGAACGACCTACACCGAACTGAGATACCTACAGCGTGAGCTATGAGA
AAGCGCCACGCTTCCCGAAGGGAGAAAGGCGGACAGGTATCCGGTAAGCGGCAGGGTCGGAACAGGAGAG
CGCACGAGGGAGCTTCCAGGGGGAAACGCCTGGTATCTTTATAGTCCTGTCGGGTTTCGCCACCTCTGAC
TTGAGCGTCGATTTTTGTGATGCTCGTCAGGGGGGCGGAGCCTATGGAAAAACGCCAGCAACGCGGCCTT
TTTACGGTTCCTGGCCTTTTGCTGGCCTTTTGCTCACATGTTCTTTCCTGCGTTATCCCCTGATTCTGTG
GATAACCGTATTACCGCCTTTGAGTGAGCTGATACCGCTCGCCGCAGCCGAACGACCGAGCGCAGCGAGT
CAGTGAGCGAGGAAGCGGAAGAGCGCCCAATACGCAAACCGCCTCTCCCCGCGCGTTGGCCGATTCATTA
ATGCAGCAAGCTCATGGCTGACTAATTTTTTTTATTTATGCAGAGGCCGAGGCCGCCTCGGCCTCTGAGC
TATTCCAGAAGTAGTGAGGAGGCTTTTTTGGAGGCCTAGGCTTTTGCAAAAAGCTCCCCGTGGCACGACA
GGTTTCCCGACTGGAAAGCGGGCAGTGAGCGCAACGCAATTAATGTGAGTTAGCTCACTCATTAGGCACC
CCAGGCTTTACACTTTATGCTTCCGGCTCGTATGTTGTGTGGAATTGTGAGCGGATAACAATTTCACACA
GGAAACAGCTATGACATGATTACGAATTTCACAAATAAAGCATTTTTTTCACTGCATTCTAGTTGTGGTT
TGTCCAAACTCATCAATGTATCTTATCATGTCTGGATCAACTGGATAACTCAAGCTAACCAAAATCATCC
CAAACTTCCCACCCCATACCCTATTACCACTGCCAATTACCTGTGGTTTCATTTACTCTAAACCTGTGAT
TCCTCTGAATTATTTTCATTTTAAAGAAATTGTATTTGTTAAATATGTACTACAAACTTAGTAGT
